Addgene plasmid #186573: pMito-dCherry-FRB
Purpose: Expression of "dark MitoTrap" - an FRB-domain targeted to the mitochondria that is the same size as pMito-mCherry-FRB but is non-fluorescent - in human cells
Depositing lab: Stephen Royle. Publication: Recruitment of clathrin to intracellular membranes is sufficient for vesicle formation. Kuey C, Sittewelle M, Larocque G, Hernandez-Gonzalez M, Royle SJ. Elife. 2022 Jul 19;11. pii: 78929. doi: 10.7554/eLife.78929. PubMed 35852853.
Backbone
  Vector backbone: pMito
  Total vector size (bp): 5132
  Vector type: Mammalian Expression
  Selectable markers: Neomycin (select with G418)
Growth in bacteria
  Bacterial resistance: Kanamycin, 50 μg/mL
  Growth temperature: 37°C
  Growth strain: DH5alpha
  Copy number: High Copy
Gene/Insert
  Gene/Insert name: Dark MitoTrap
  Mutation: Mutation of "K70N" to render mCherry non-fluorescent
  Promoter: CMV
  Cloning method: Restriction Enzyme; 5′ cloning site Age I (not destroyed); 3′ cloning site BsrGI (not destroyed)
  Sequencing primers: 5′ CMV Forward
Terms and licenses: Academic/Nonprofit Terms; Industry Terms: Not Available to Industry
Depositor comments: Mutation of pMito-mCherry-FRB (Addgene 59352) to introduce "K70N" mutation
How to cite: pMito-dCherry-FRB was a gift from Stephen Royle (Addgene plasmid # 186573 ; http://n2t.net/addgene:186573 ; RRID:Addgene_186573)
