[The description below was written by a language model from this plasmid's Addgene catalogue record and pLannotate feature annotations shown in this document.]
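Description:
pMito-dCherry-FRB is a mammalian expression plasmid of about 5.1 kb built on the pMito backbone, encoding a "dark MitoTrap": a mitochondrially anchored FRB domain that matches the fluorescent pMito-mCherry-FRB in size but gives no red signal. It was derived from that parent plasmid by introducing a K70N substitution into mCherry, which renders the protein non-fluorescent. In bacteria it replicates from a high-copy ColE1/pUC-type origin and is selected with kanamycin. The same NeoR/KanR aminoglycoside phosphotransferase gene sits behind both a bacterial (bla) promoter and the SV40 enhancer/early promoter, with an HSV TK polyadenylation signal, so it also allows G418 selection in mammalian cells. An f1 origin is present as well. The annotation also picks up short ble and bGH poly(A) fragments, which appear to be backbone remnants rather than functional units.

The expression cassette is driven by the CMV immediate early enhancer and promoter and terminated by an SV40 poly(A) signal. The open reading frame begins with a short fragment of yeast TOM70, a component of the outer mitochondrial membrane translocase, which here serves as the mitochondrial targeting sequence. This is followed by the mutated mCherry, cloned between AgeI and BsrGI sites, and then the FKBP-rapamycin binding (FRB) domain of human FRAP. A small stretch annotated as an SV40 large T antigen fragment lies just downstream of FRB, next to the SV40 polyadenylation region.

FRB dimerises with FKBP in the presence of rapamycin, so this construct provides a mitochondrial docking site to which FKBP-tagged proteins can be inducibly rerouted in human cells. The dark version leaves the red channel free for imaging other markers. The associated study concerned recruitment of clathrin to intracellular membranes.
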