Features (pLannotate 1.2.2; 16 found; start..end, strand, type, name):
     61..364     +  enhancer       CMV enhancer: human cytomegalovirus immediate early enhancer
    365..568     +  promoter       CMV promoter: human cytomegalovirus (CMV) immediate early promoter
    591..634     +  misc_feature   MCS (fragment): multiple cloning site
    641..718     +  CDS            TOM70 (fragment): TOM70_YEAST - Also known as MAS70, OMP1. Experimental evidence at protein level: Swiss-Prot protein existence level 1. Component of the TOM (translocase of outer membrane) receptor complex responsible for the recognition and translocation of cytosolically synthesized mitochondrial preproteins. Together with TOM20 and TOM22 functions as the transit peptide receptor at the surface of the mitochondrion outer membrane and facilitates the movement of preproteins into the TOM40 translocation pore. From Saccharomyces cerevisiae (strain ATCC 204508 / S288c) (Baker's yeast).
    761..1466    +  CDS            mCherry (fragment): monomeric derivative of DsRed fluorescent protein (Shaner et al., 2004) mammalian codon-optimized
   1514..1792    +  CDS            FRB (sequence partly withheld): FKBP-rapamycin binding domain of human FRAP
   1812..1895    +  CDS            large T antigen (fragment): large T antigen from SV40 (simian virus 40)
   1918..2039    +  polyA_signal   SV40 poly(A) signal: SV40 polyadenylation signal
   2073..2501    -  rep_origin     f1 ori (sequence partly withheld): f1 bacteriophage origin of replication; arrow indicates direction of (+) strand synthesis
   2528..2632    +  promoter       AmpR promoter: bla
   2634..2991    +  promoter       SV40 promoter: SV40 enhancer and early promoter
   3026..3820    +  CDS            NeoR/KanR: aminoglycoside phosphotransferase from Tn5; aph(3')-II (or nptII); confers resistance to neomycin, kanamycin, and G418 (Geneticin®)
   3841..3993    +  CDS            ble (fragment): BLE_KLEPN - Experimental evidence at protein level: Swiss-Prot protein existence level 1. Binding protein with a strong affinity to the bleomycin family of antibiotics. Binds to CL990; an antimitotic-antibiotic compound. From Klebsiella pneumoniae.
   4052..4099    +  polyA_signal   HSV TK poly(A) signal: herpes simplex virus thymidine kinase polyadenylation signal (Cole and Stacy, 1985)
   4190..4206    -  polyA_signal   bGH poly(A) signal (fragment): bovine growth hormone polyadenylation signal
   4428..5016    +  rep_origin     ori: high-copy-number ColE1/pMB1/pBR322/pUC origin of replication
>Addgene plasmid #186573 | pMito-dCherry-FRB | addgene full sequence | sequence record 368442 | Addgene NGS Result
TAGTTATTAATAGTAATCAATTACGGGGTCATTAGTTCATAGCCCATATATGGAGTTCCGCGTTACATAA
CTTACGGTAAATGGCCCGCCTGGCTGACCGCCCAACGACCCCCGCCCATTGACGTCAATAATGACGTATG
TTCCCATAGTAACGCCAATAGGGACTTTCCATTGACGTCAATGGGTGGAGTATTTACGGTAAACTGCCCA
CTTGGCAGTACATCAAGTGTATCATATGCCAAGTACGCCCCCTATTGACGTCAATGACGGTAAATGGCCC
GCCTGGCATTATGCCCAGTACATGACCTTATGGGACTTTCCTACTTGGCAGTACATCTACGTATTAGTCA
TCGCTATTACCATGGTGATGCGGTTTTGGCAGTACATCAATGGGCGTGGATAGCGGTTTGACTCACGGGG
ATTTCCAAGTCTCCACCCCATTGACGTCAATGGGAGTTTGTTTTGGCACCAAAATCAACGGGACTTTCCA
AAATGTCGTAACAACTCCGCCCCATTGACGCAAATGGGCGGTAGGCGTGTACGGTGGGAGGTCTATATAA
GCAGAGCTGGTTTAGTGAACCGTCAGATCCGCTAGCGCTACCGGACTCAGATCTCGAGCTCAAGCTTCGA
ATTCGCCACCATGAAGAGCTTCATTACAAGGAACAAGACAGCCATTTTGGCAACCGTTGCTGCTACAGGT
ACTGCCATCGGTGCCTACTATTATTACAACCAATTGCAACAGGATCCACCGGTCGCCACCATGGTGAGCA
AGGGCGAGGAGGATAACATGGCCATCATCAAGGAGTTCATGCGCTTCAAGGTGCACATGGAGGGCTCCGT
GAACGGCCACGAGTTCGAGATCGAGGGCGAGGGCGAGGGCCGCCCCTACGAGGGCACCCAGACCGCCAAG
CTGAAGGTGACCAAGGGTGGCCCCCTGCCCTTCGCCTGGGACATCCTGTCCCCTCAGTTCATGTACGGCT
CCAACGCCTACGTGAAGCACCCCGCCGACATCCCCGACTACTTGAAGCTGTCCTTCCCCGAGGGCTTCAA
GTGGGAGCGCGTGATGAACTTCGAGGACGGCGGCGTGGTGACCGTGACCCAGGACTCCTCCCTGCAGGAC
GGCGAGTTCATCTACAAGGTGAAGCTGCGCGGCACCAACTTCCCCTCCGACGGCCCCGTAATGCAGAAGA
AGACCATGGGCTGGGAGGCCTCCTCCGAGCGGATGTACCCCGAGGACGGCGCCCTGAAGGGCGAGATCAA
GCAGAGGCTGAAGCTGAAGGACGGCGGCCACTACGACGCTGAGGTCAAGACCACCTACAAGGCCAAGAAG
CCCGTGCAGCTGCCCGGCGCCTACAACGTCAACATCAAGTTGGACATCACCTCCCACAACGAGGACTACA
CCATCGTGGAACAGTACGAACGCGCCGAGGGCCGCCACTCCACCGGCGGCATGGACGAGCTGTACACTTA
CCCCTACGACGTGCCCGACTACGCAGGCTCCGCACGAGTGGCCATCCTCTGGCAT
[270 nt withheld, positions 1526-1795]
GCCGGCTGATAATCTAGATCATAATCAGCCATACCACATTTGTAGAGGTTTTACTTGCTTTAAAAAACCT
CCCACACCTCCCCCTGAACCTGAAACATAAAATGAATGCAATTGTTGTTGTTAACTTGTTTATTGCAGCT
TATAATGGTTACAAATAAAGCAATAGCATCACAAATTTCACAAATAAAGCATTTTTTTCACTGCATTCTA
GTTGTGGTTTGTCCAAACTCATCAATGTATCTTAAGGCGTAAATTGTAAGCGTTAATATTTTGTTAAAAT
TCGCGTTAAATTTTTGTTAAATCAGCTCATTTTTTAACCAATAGGCCGAAATCGGCAAAATCCCTTATAA
ATCAAAAGAATAGACCGAGATAGGGT
[37 nt withheld, positions 2172-2208]
AAAGAACGTGGACTCCAACGTCAAAGG
[49 nt withheld, positions 2236-2284]
T
[91 nt withheld, positions 2286-2376]
G
[124 nt withheld, positions 2378-2501]
CAGGTGGCACTTTTCGGGGAAATGTGCGCGGAACCCCTATTTGTTTATTTTTCTAAATACATTCAAATAT
GTATCCGCTCATGAGACAATAACCCTGATAAATGCTTCAATAATATTGAAAAAGGAAGAGTCCTGAGGCG
GAAAGAACCAGCTGTGGAATGTGTGTCAGTTAGGGTGTGGAAAGTCCCCAGGCTCCCCAGCAGGCAGAAG
TATGCAAAGCATGCATCTCAATTAGTCAGCAACCAGGTGTGGAAAGTCCCCAGGCTCCCCAGCAGGCAGA
AGTATGCAAAGCATGCATCTCAATTAGTCAGCAACCATAGTCCCGCCCCTAACTCCGCCCATCCCGCCCC
TAACTCCGCCCAGTTCCGCCCATTCTCCGCCCCATGGCTGACTAATTTTTTTTATTTATGCAGAGGCCGA
GGCCGCCTCGGCCTCTGAGCTATTCCAGAAGTAGTGAGGAGGCTTTTTTGGAGGCCTAGGCTTTTGCAAA
GATCGATCAAGAGACAGGATGAGGATCGTTTCGCATGATTGAACAAGATGGATTGCACGCAGGTTCTCCG
GCCGCTTGGGTGGAGAGGCTATTCGGCTATGACTGGGCACAACAGACAATCGGCTGCTCTGATGCCGCCG
TGTTCCGGCTGTCAGCGCAGGGGCGCCCGGTTCTTTTTGTCAAGACCGACCTGTCCGGTGCCCTGAATGA
ACTGCAAGACGAGGCAGCGCGGCTATCGTGGCTGGCCACGACGGGCGTTCCTTGCGCAGCTGTGCTCGAC
GTTGTCACTGAAGCGGGAAGGGACTGGCTGCTATTGGGCGAAGTGCCGGGGCAGGATCTCCTGTCATCTC
ACCTTGCTCCTGCCGAGAAAGTATCCATCATGGCTGATGCAATGCGGCGGCTGCATACGCTTGATCCGGC
TACCTGCCCATTCGACCACCAAGCGAAACATCGCATCGAGCGAGCACGTACTCGGATGGAAGCCGGTCTT
GTCGATCAGGATGATCTGGACGAAGAGCATCAGGGGCTCGCGCCAGCCGAACTGTTCGCCAGGCTCAAGG
CGAGCATGCCCGACGGCGAGGATCTCGTCGTGACCCATGGCGATGCCTGCTTGCCGAATATCATGGTGGA
AAATGGCCGCTTTTCTGGATTCATCGACTGTGGCCGGCTGGGTGTGGCGGACCGCTATCAGGACATAGCG
TTGGCTACCCGTGATATTGCTGAAGAGCTTGGCGGCGAATGGGCTGACCGCTTCCTCGTGCTTTACGGTA
TCGCCGCTCCCGATTCGCAGCGCATCGCCTTCTATCGCCTTCTTGACGAGTTCTTCTGAGCGGGACTCTG
GGGTTCGAAATGACCGACCAAGCGACGCCCAACCTGCCATCACGAGATTTCGATTCCACCGCCGCCTTCT
ATGAAAGGTTGGGCTTCGGAATCGTTTTCCGGGACGCCGGCTGGATGATCCTCCAGCGCGGGGATCTCAT
GCTGGAGTTCTTCGCCCACCCTAGGGGGAGGCTAACTGAAACACGGAAGGAGACAATACCGGAAGGAACC
CGCGCTATGACGGCAATAAAAAGACAGAATAAAACGCACGGTGTTGGGTCGTTTGTTCATAAACGCGGGG
TTCGGTCCCAGGGCTGGCACTCTGTCGATACCCCACCGAGACCCCATTGGGGCCAATACGCCCGCGTTTC
TTCCTTTTCCCCACCCCACCCCCCAAGTTCGGGTGAAGGCCCAGGGCTCGCAGCCAACGTCGGGGCGGCA
GGCCCTGCCATAGCCTCAGGTTACTCATATATACTTTAGATTGATTTAAAACTTCATTTTTAATTTAAAA
GGATCTAGGTGAAGATCCTTTTTGATAATCTCATGACCAAAATCCCTTAACGTGAGTTTTCGTTCCACTG
AGCGTCAGACCCCGTAGAAAAGATCAAAGGATCTTCTTGAGATCCTTTTTTTCTGCGCGTAATCTGCTGC
TTGCAAACAAAAAAACCACCGCTACCAGCGGTGGTTTGTTTGCCGGATCAAGAGCTACCAACTCTTTTTC
CGAAGGTAACTGGCTTCAGCAGAGCGCAGATACCAAATACTGTTCTTCTAGTGTAGCCGTAGTTAGGCCA
CCACTTCAAGAACTCTGTAGCACCGCCTACATACCTCGCTCTGCTAATCCTGTTACCAGTGGCTGCTGCC
AGTGGCGATAAGTCGTGTCTTACCGGGTTGGACTCAAGACGATAGTTACCGGATAAGGCGCAGCGGTCGG
GCTGAACGGGGGGTTCGTGCACACAGCCCAGCTTGGAGCGAACGACCTACACCGAACTGAGATACCTACA
GCGTGAGCTATGAGAAAGCGCCACGCTTCCCGAAGGGAGAAAGGCGGACAGGTATCCGGTAAGCGGCAGG
GTCGGAACAGGAGAGCGCACGAGGGAGCTTCCAGGGGGAAACGCCTGGTATCTTTATAGTCCTGTCGGGT
TTCGCCACCTCTGACTTGAGCGTCGATTTTTGTGATGCTCGTCAGGGGGGCGGAGCCTATGGAAAAACGC
CAGCAACGCGGCCTTTTTACGGTTCCTGGCCTTTTGCTGGCCTTTTGCTCACATGTTCTTTCCTGCGTTA
TCCCCTGATTCTGTGGATAACCGTATTACCGCCATGCAT
